>Addgene plasmid #202684 | EGFP-N-Ezrin | addgene full sequence | sequence record 398136 | Addgene NGS Result
GAATGGGCGGAACTGGGCGGAGTTAGGGGCGGGATGGGCGGAGTTAGGGGCGGGACTATGGTTGCTGACT
AATTGAGATGCATGCTTTGCATACTTCTGCCTGCTGGGGAGCCTGGGGACTTTCCACACCTGGTTGCTGA
CTAATTGAGATGCATGCTTTGCATACTTCTGCCTGCTGGGGAGCCTGGGGACTTTCCACACCCTAACTGA
CACACATTCCACAGCTGGTTCTTTCCGCCTCAGGACTCTTCCTTTTTCAATATTATTGAAGCATTTATCA
GGGTTATTGTCTCATGAGCGGATACATATTTGAATGTATTTAGAAAAATAAACAAATAGGGGTTCCGCGC
ACATTTCCCCGAAAAGTGCCACCTG
[124 nt withheld, positions 376-499]
C
[91 nt withheld, positions 501-591]
A
[49 nt withheld, positions 593-641]
CCTTTGACGTTGGAGTCCACGTTCTTT
[37 nt withheld, positions 669-705]
ACCCTATCTCGGTCTATTCTTTTGATTTATAAGGGATTTTGCCGATTTCGGCCTATTGGTTAAAAAATGA
GCTGATTTAACAAAAATTTAACGCGAATTTTAACAAAATATTAACGCTTACAATTTACGCCTTAAGATAC
ATTGATGAGTTTGGACAAACCACAACTAGAATGCAGTGAAAAAAATGCTTTATTTGTGAAATTTGTGATG
CTATTGCTTTATTTGTAACCATTATAAGCTGCAATAAACAAGTTAACAACAACAATTGCATTCATTTTAT
GTTTCAGGTTCAGGGGGAGGTGTGGGAGGTTTTTTAAAGCAAGTAAAACCTCTACAAATGTGGTATGGCT
GATTATGATCTAGAGTCGCGGCCGCTTTACTTGTACAGCTCGTCCATGCCGAGAGTGATCCCGGCGGCGG
TCACGAACTCCAGCAGGACCATGTGATCGCGCTTCTCGTTGGGGTCTTTGCTCAGGGCGGACTGGGTGCT
CAGGTAGTGGTTGTCGGGCAGCAGCACGGGGCCGTCGCCGATGGGGGTGTTCTGCTGGTAGTGGTCGGCG
AGCTGCACGCTGCCGTCCTCGATGTTGTGGCGGATCTTGAAGTTCACCTTGATGCCGTTCTTCTGCTTGT
CGGCCATGATATAGACGTTGTGGCTGTTGTAGTTGTACTCCAGCTTGTGCCCCAGGATGTTGCCGTCCTC
CTTGAAGTCGATGCCCTTCAGCTCGATGCGGTTCACCAGGGTGTCGCCCTCGAACTTCACCTCGGCGCGG
GTCTTGTAGTTGCCGTCGTCCTTGAAGAAGATGGTGCGCTCCTGGACGTAGCCTTCGGGCATGGCGGACT
TGAAGAAGTCGTGCTGCTTCATGTGGTCGGGGTAGCGGCTGAAGCACTGCACGCCGTAGGTCAGGGTGGT
CACGAGGGTGGGCCAGGGCACGGGCAGCTTGCCGGTGGTGCAGATGAACTTCAGGGTCAGCTTGCCGTAG
GTGGCATCGCCCTCGCCCTCGCCGGACACGCTGAACTTGTGGCCGTTTACGTCGCCGTCCAGCTCGACCA
GGATGGGCACCACCCCGGTGAACAGCTCCTCGCCCTTGCTCACCATGGTGGCGACCGGTGGATCCCGGGC
CCGCGGTACCGTCGACTGCAGAATTCGAAGCTTCATGGCCTCGAACTCGTCAATGCGTTGCTTGGTGTTG
CCCTGCCTGATTTGCCGCAGCGTCTTATACTTGTCCCTGCCTTGCCGCATGTTCTCGTTGTGGATGATGT
CATTGTGGGTCCTCTTGTTCTCATCCCGGGCCTGGGACAACTCATTGCTCAGGGTCAGCAGCTGCCGCTG
CACGCGCTCATTCTTCTCTGCCTCTGTGATCCGCTTCTCCTCGTTGCGGTCATCCAGGATGCCCTCACTG
GAGAGCTCGGCACTGTAGCCCATAGGCTCTGCTCCCTCGTCCTGCAGTCCCTCCTGCACGTGGTAATTCA
CAGGCTCATACACTGGGGGCGGTGGGGGCGGTGGGGCCGTCATCACCAGGTGCAGCTCCTCTTTGGTCTT
CACCAGGTCGTCCTGGGCTTCTTTAGCCCGGTGCTGCCACTCTTCTACCTCGTCCTCCTTGCGCCTCCGC
GCCTCCTCCAGCAGTGCGATCTTGGCCGTGTACTCTGCCAGCTCTGCAGCCAGCTGCTCCTGGCTCTTTA
TCTGATCCTGCGCCTGTCTCTCGAGTTCTTCCTTGGCCCGCAGGGCGGCCATGCGGTCGGCCTCCAGACG
TTCAGCCTCCTCCTGGGCTCGCCTCCTCTCTTCCTCCAGTTGGAGGGCCTTCTCAATCTGCTCGGAGAGC
TCTTTCTCCGCCCTCTTGGTCTTCTGCTCGTAGTCCTGCAGCCGAAGCATCAGCTCCTCCTTCTCCCGGA
GCATCTGCTCCTTTTCTCTCTCCACCGTCTCTCGCCTCTTCTTCTCGGTTTCCAACTGCTGTCGCTCTAG
CTGCTTCTGGTGCTTCTCCTCCCGAGCCTGGGCCTTCATCTGCTGCACCTCGATGGTGTCGGGCTTCCTG
CGGCGCATGTACAGCTCATGGTTCCCCATGCAGAGCTGCAGGATCCGCTTGTTAATTCTCAGGCGCGGGG
CGTAGAACACAAAGTCAGGTGCCTTCTTGTCGATGGGCTTAATGACAAACTTCTTGTCGTTGAAAGAGAT
GTTCCTGATCTCACTCCAAGGGAAGCCGATCTTTGGGGTCAACTTGTCATCTTTCTCATAAATGTTAAGT
CCAAGGGCATCGACTCCAAGCCAAAGGTCTGTTCCTTTCTTGTTTTTGATCTCGAAATAGTTGATCCCAT
ACATTTCCAGGTCCTGGGCAATCTTCAGGTATTCTAGCATAGCACTGTCCTTGAGCATCCCTCGGTGTTC
CGCGTGCCACACCTGGATCCGGTCCTCCCACTGGTCCCTGCTGAGCTTGTGTTGGTCCATGACTCTCTGG
GGGATCAGCCGCTCCGAGCTGAGGTACCCAGACTTGTGCATTTCCTTGTTATAATCTCCGAACTTGGCCT
GAACGGCATAGGAGCCCAGGAGCACGGCTGTCTCTGGGGGGCAGTAGATCTCGTCGCTGAGGATCCCGTC
CTTGACTTGCAGGAAGAAGAGCTTCTGTGTGATGTCCTGGATGAGTTCCTCGGCCACGTCTTCGGGGTAG
AACTTGGCCCGGAATTTAAACTGGACAGGGTTCTCCTTTCGGACCTCCTGTGCGGAGACCTTTTTATCAA
GTTTCAGCCAGGTAGGAAATCCTTTATTGTCTACATACTGGAGGCCGAAGTACCACACTTCCCGGAGGCC
AATCGTCTTTACCACCTGATCAAAGAGCTGCTTCCCGGTGGTGTTTGGCTGGATGGCAAACTCCAGCTCG
GCATCCATGGTGGTCACCCGGACGTTGATTGGCTTGGGCATGGTGGCGGCTAGCGGATCTGACGGTTCAC
TAAACCAGCTCTGCTTATATAGACCTCCCACCGTACACGCCTACCGCCCATTTGCGTCAATGGGGCGGAG
TTGTTACGACATTTTGGAAAGTCCCGTTGATTTTGGTGCCAAAACAAACTCCCATTGACGTCAATGGGGT
GGAGACTTGGAAATCCCCGTGAGTCAAACCGCTATCCACGCCCATTGATGTACTGCCAAAACCGCATCAC
CATGGTAATAGCGATGACTAATACGTAGATGTACTGCCAAGTAGGAAAGTCCCATAAGGTCATGTACTGG
GCATAATGCCAGGCGGGCCATTTACCGTCATTGACGTCAATAGGGGGCGTACTTGGCATATGATACACTT
GATGTACTGCCAAGTGGGCAGTTTACCGTAAATACTCCACCCATTGACGTCAATGGAAAGTCCCTATTGG
CGTTACTATGGGAACATACGTCATTATTGACGTCAATGGGCGGGGGTCGTTGGGCGGTCAGCCAGGCGGG
CCATTTACCGTAAGTTATGTAACGCGGAACTCCATATATGGGCTATGAACTAATGACCCCGTAATTGATT
ACTATTAATAACTAATGCATGGCGGTAATACGGTTATCCACAGAATCAGGGGATAACGCAGGAAAGAACA
TGTGAGCAAAAGGCCAGCAAAAGGCCAGGAACCGTAAAAAGGCCGCGTTGCTGGCGTTTTTCCATAGGCT
CCGCCCCCCTGACGAGCATCACAAAAATCGACGCTCAAGTCAGAGGTGGCGAAACCCGACAGGACTATAA
AGATACCAGGCGTTTCCCCCTGGAAGCTCCCTCGTGCGCTCTCCTGTTCCGACCCTGCCGCTTACCGGAT
ACCTGTCCGCCTTTCTCCCTTCGGGAAGCGTGGCGCTTTCTCATAGCTCACGCTGTAGGTATCTCAGTTC
GGTGTAGGTCGTTCGCTCCAAGCTGGGCTGTGTGCACGAACCCCCCGTTCAGCCCGACCGCTGCGCCTTA
TCCGGTAACTATCGTCTTGAGTCCAACCCGGTAAGACACGACTTATCGCCACTGGCAGCAGCCACTGGTA
ACAGGATTAGCAGAGCGAGGTATGTAGGCGGTGCTACAGAGTTCTTGAAGTGGTGGCCTAACTACGGCTA
CACTAGAAGAACAGTATTTGGTATCTGCGCTCTGCTGAAGCCAGTTACCTTCGGAAAAAGAGTTGGTAGC
TCTTGATCCGGCAAACAAACCACCGCTGGTAGCGGTGGTTTTTTTGTTTGCAAGCAGCAGATTACGCGCA
GAAAAAAAGGATCTCAAGAAGATCCTTTGATCTTTTCTACGGGGTCTGACGCTCAGTGGAACGAAAACTC
ACGTTAAGGGATTTTGGTCATGAGATTATCAAAAAGGATCTTCACCTAGATCCTTTTAAATTAAAAATGA
AGTTTTAAATCAATCTAAAGTATATATGAGTAACCTGAGGCTATGGCAGGGCCTGCCGCCCCGACGTTGG
CTGCGAGCCCTGGGCCTTCACCCGAACTTGGGGGGTGGGGTGGGGAAAAGGAAGAAACGCGGGCGTATTG
GCCCCAATGGGGTCTCGGTGGGGTATCGACAGAGTGCCAGCCCTGGGACCGAACCCCGCGTTTATGAACA
AACGACCCAACACCGTGCGTTTTATTCTGTCTTTTTATTGCCGTCATAGCGCGGGTTCCTTCCGGTATTG
TCTCCTTCCGTGTTTCAGTTAGCCTCCCCCTAGGGTGGGCGAAGAACTCCAGCATGAGATCCCCGCGCTG
GAGGATCATCCAGCCGGCGTCCCGGAAAACGATTCCGAAGCCCAACCTTTCATAGAAGGCGGCGGTGGAA
TCGAAATCTCGTGATGGCAGGTTGGGCGTCGCTTGGTCGGTCATTTCGAACCCCAGAGTCCCGCTCAGAA
GAACTCGTCAAGAAGGCGATAGAAGGCGATGCGCTGCGAATCGGGAGCGGCGATACCGTAAAGCACGAGG
AAGCGGTCAGCCCATTCGCCGCCAAGCTCTTCAGCAATATCACGGGTAGCCAACGCTATGTCCTGATAGC
GGTCCGCCACACCCAGCCGGCCACAGTCGATGAATCCAGAAAAGCGGCCATTTTCCACCATGATATTCGG
CAAGCAGGCATCGCCATGGGTCACGACGAGATCCTCGCCGTCGGGCATGCTCGCCTTGAGCCTGGCGAAC
AGTTCGGCTGGCGCGAGCCCCTGATGCTCTTCGTCCAGATCATCCTGATCGACAAGACCGGCTTCCATCC
GAGTACGTGCTCGCTCGATGCGATGTTTCGCTTGGTGGTCGAATGGGCAGGTAGCCGGATCAAGCGTATG
CAGCCGCCGCATTGCATCAGCCATGATGGATACTTTCTCGGCAGGAGCAAGGTGAGATGACAGGAGATCC
TGCCCCGGCACTTCGCCCAATAGCAGCCAGTCCCTTCCCGCTTCAGTGACAACGTCGAGCACAGCTGCGC
AAGGAACGCCCGTCGTGGCCAGCCACGATAGCCGCGCTGCCTCGTCTTGCAGTTCATTCAGGGCACCGGA
CAGGTCGGTCTTGACAAAAAGAACCGGGCGCCCCTGCGCTGACAGCCGGAACACGGCGGCATCAGAGCAG
CCGATTGTCTGTTGTGCCCAGTCATAGCCGAATAGCCTCTCCACCCAAGCGGCCGGAGAACCTGCGTGCA
ATCCATCTTGTTCAATCATGCGAAACGATCCTCATCCTGTCTCTTGATCGATCTTTGCAAAAGCCTAGGC
CTCCAAAAAAGCCTCCTCACTACTTCTGGAATAGCTCAGAGGCCGAGGCGGCCTCGGCCTCTGCATAAAT
AAAAAAAATTAGTCAGCCATGGGGCGGA
Features (pLannotate 1.2.2; 15 found; start..end, strand, type, name):
    245..349     -  promoter       AmpR promoter: bla
    376..804     +  rep_origin     f1 ori (sequence partly withheld): f1 bacteriophage origin of replication; arrow indicates direction of (+) strand synthesis
    838..959     -  polyA_signal   SV40 poly(A) signal: SV40 polyadenylation signal
    982..1065    -  CDS            large T antigen (fragment): large T antigen from SV40 (simian virus 40)
   1082..1801    -  CDS            EGFP: the original enhanced GFP (Yang et al., 1996) mammalian codon-optimized
   1815..1858    -  misc_feature   MCS (fragment): multiple cloning site
   1859..3616    -  CDS            Ezr: EZRI_MOUSE - Also known as Vil2. Experimental evidence at protein level: Swiss-Prot protein existence level 1. Probably involved in connections of major cytoskeletal structures to the plasma membrane. In epithelial cells, required for the formation of microvilli and membrane ruffles on the apical pole. Along with PLEKHG6, required for normal macropinocytosis (By similarity). From Mus musculus (Mouse).
   3652..3855    -  promoter       CMV promoter: human cytomegalovirus (CMV) immediate early promoter
   3856..4159    -  enhancer       CMV enhancer: human cytomegalovirus immediate early enhancer
   4334..4922    -  rep_origin     ori: high-copy-number ColE1/pMB1/pBR322/pUC origin of replication
   5144..5160    +  polyA_signal   bGH poly(A) signal (fragment): bovine growth hormone polyadenylation signal
   5251..5298    -  polyA_signal   HSV TK poly(A) signal: herpes simplex virus thymidine kinase polyadenylation signal (Cole and Stacy, 1985)
   5357..5509    -  CDS            ble (fragment): BLE_KLEPN - Experimental evidence at protein level: Swiss-Prot protein existence level 1. Binding protein with a strong affinity to the bleomycin family of antibiotics. Binds to CL990; an antimitotic-antibiotic compound. From Klebsiella pneumoniae.
   5530..6324    -  CDS            NeoR/KanR: aminoglycoside phosphotransferase from Tn5; aph(3')-II (or nptII); confers resistance to neomycin, kanamycin, and G418 (Geneticin®)
   6359..243     -  promoter       SV40 promoter (across the origin): SV40 enhancer and early promoter
