[The description below was written by a language model from this plasmid's Addgene catalogue record and pLannotate feature annotations shown in this document.]
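Description:
EGFP-N-Ezrin is a mammalian expression plasmid built on an N1-type backbone (recorded as pmCherry-N1, with the fluorescent protein here being EGFP rather than mCherry) that produces mouse ezrin fused at its C-terminus to EGFP. The insert, assembled by Gibson cloning, covers residues 1–586 of Mus musculus Ezr (also known as Vil2 or p81). In the annotated 6,473-nt sequence, the human cytomegalovirus immediate-early enhancer and promoter drive the Ezr coding sequence, which is followed by a short remnant of the multiple cloning site acting as a linker, then mammalian codon-optimized EGFP. An SV40 polyadenylation signal terminates the transcript. The name reflects the N1 vector convention, in which the gene of interest sits upstream of the fluorescent protein.

The plasmid is propagated in E. coli from a high-copy ColE1/pUC-type origin and selected with kanamycin. The Tn5 NeoR/KanR gene is served by a dual promoter arrangement: a bacterial bla-type promoter for kanamycin resistance in bacteria, and the SV40 enhancer/early promoter, paired with an HSV TK polyadenylation signal, which would permit G418 selection in mammalian cells. An f1 origin is also present, allowing single-stranded DNA production. The small ble, bGH poly(A) and large T antigen fragments flagged by the annotation software appear to be partial matches within backbone sequence rather than functional elements.

Ezrin links the plasma membrane to the cortical cytoskeleton and contributes to microvilli and membrane ruffle formation. The stated purpose is simply to provide fluorescently tagged ezrin. It was deposited in connection with work on PI(4,5)P2 diffusion in the plasma membrane within dense effector protein complexes, consistent with use for live-cell imaging of ezrin localization.
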