Addgene plasmid #202684: EGFP-N-Ezrin
Purpose: fluorescent protein tagged ezrin
Depositing lab: Gerry Hammond. Publication: PI(4,5)P2 diffuses freely in the plasma membrane even within high-density effector protein complexes. Pacheco J, Cassidy AC, Zewe JP, Wills RC, Hammond GRV. J Cell Biol. 2023 Feb 6;222(2):e202204099. doi: 10.1083/jcb.202204099. Epub 2022 Nov 23. PubMed 36416724.
Backbone
  Vector backbone: pmCherry-N1
  Vector type: Mammalian Expression
Growth in bacteria
  Bacterial resistance: Kanamycin, 50 μg/mL
  Growth temperature: 37°C
  Growth strain: DH5alpha
  Copy number: High Copy
Gene/Insert
  Gene/Insert name: Mus musculus EZR(1-586):EGFP
  Species: M. musculus (mouse)
  Entrez Gene: Ezr (a.k.a. Vil2, p81)
  Cloning method: Gibson Cloning
Terms and licenses: Academic/Nonprofit Terms; Industry Terms: Not Available to Industry
How to cite: EGFP-N-Ezrin was a gift from Gerry Hammond (Addgene plasmid # 202684 ; http://n2t.net/addgene:202684 ; RRID:Addgene_202684)
